>Addgene plasmid #122717 | pSKAP_AO | addgene full sequence | sequence record 244412 | Addgene NGS Result
AAACCGCCTCTCCCCGCGCGTTGGCCGATTCATTAATGCAGCTGGCACGACAGGTTTCCCGACTGGAAAG
CGGGCAGTGAGCGCAACGCAATTAATGTGAGTTAGCTCACTCATTAGGCACCCCAGGCTTTACACTTTAT
GCTTCCGGCTCGTATGTTGTGTGGAATTGTGAGCGGATAACAATTTCACACAGGAAACAGCTATGACCAT
GATTACGCCAAGCGCGCAATTAACCCTCACTAAAGGGAACAAAAGCTGGAGCTCCACCGCGGTGGCGGCC
GCTCTAGCCCGGGCGGATCCGTCGACCTGCAGTTCGAAGTTCCTATTCTCTAGAAAGTATAGGAACTTCA
GAGCGCTTTTGAAGCTCACGCTGCCGCAAGCACTCAGGGCGCAAGGGCTGCTAAAGGAAGCGGAACACGT
AGAAAGCCAGTCCGCAGAAACGGTGCTGACCCCGGATGAATGTCAGCTACTGGGCTATCTGGACAAGGGA
AAACGCAAGCGCAAAGAGAAAGCAGGTAGCTTGCAGTGGGCTTACATGGCGATAGCTAGACTGGGCGGTT
TTATGGACAGCAAGCGAACCGGAATTGCCAGCTGGGGCGCCCTCTGGTAAGGTTGGGAAGCCCTGCAAAG
TAAACTGGATGGCTTTCTTGCCGCCAAGGATCTGATGGCGCAGGGGATCAAGATCTGATCAAGAGACAGG
ATGAGGATCGTTTCGCATGATTGAACAAGATGGATTGCACGCAGGTTCTCCGGCCGCTTGGGTGGAGAGG
CTATTCGGCTATGACTGGGCACAACAGACAATCGGCTGCTCTGATGCCGCCGTGTTCCGGCTGTCAGCGC
AGGGGCGCCCGGTTCTTTTTGTCAAGACCGACCTGTCCGGTGCCCTGAATGAACTGCAGGACGAGGCAGC
GCGGCTATCGTGGCTGGCCACGACGGGCGTTCCTTGCGCAGCTGTGCTCGACGTTGTCACTGAAGCGGGA
AGGGACTGGCTGCTATTGGGCGAAGTGCCGGGGCAGGATCTCCTGTCATCTCACCTTGCTCCTGCCGAGA
AAGTATCCATCATGGCTGATGCAATGCGGCGGCTGCATACGCTTGATCCGGCTACCTGCCCATTCGACCA
CCAAGCGAAACATCGCATCGAGCGAGCACGTACTCGGATGGAAGCCGGTCTTGTCGATCAGGATGATCTG
GACGAAGAGCATCAGGGGCTCGCGCCAGCCGAACTGTTCGCCAGGCTCAAGGCGCGCATGCCCGACGGCG
AGGATCTCGTCGTGACCCATGGCGATGCCTGCTTGCCGAATATCATGGTGGAAAATGGCCGCTTTTCTGG
ATTCATCGACTGTGGCCGGCTGGGTGTGGCGGACCGCTATCAGGACATAGCGTTGGCTACCCGTGATATT
GCTGAAGAGCTTGGCGGCGAATGGGCTGACCGCTTCCTCGTGCTTTACGGTATCGCCGCTCCCGATTCGC
AGCGCATCGCCTTCTATCGCCTTCTTGACGAGTTCTTCTAATAAGGGGATCTTGAAGTTCCTATTCCGAA
GTTCCTATTCTCTAGAAAGTATAGGAACTTCGAAGCAGCTCCAGCCTACACAATCGGTCCACAACCACAC
TCAGTGATACTCTCAAGACGTGTAATGCTGCAATCTGCATGCAAGCTTATCGATACCGTCGACCTCGAGG
GGGGGCCCGGTACCCAATTCGCCCTATAGTGAGTCGTATTACGCGCGCTCACTGGCCGTCGTTTTACAAC
GTCGTGACTGGGAAAACCCTGGCGTTACCCAACTTAATCGCCTTGCAGCACATCCCCCTTTCGCCAGCTG
GCGTAATAGCGAAGAGGCCCGCACCGATCGCCCTTCCCAACAGTTGCGCAGCCTGAATGGCGAATGGG
[124 nt withheld, positions 1889-2012]
C
[91 nt withheld, positions 2014-2104]
A
[49 nt withheld, positions 2106-2154]
CCTTTGACGTTGGAGTCCACGTTCTTT
[37 nt withheld, positions 2182-2218]
ACCCTATCTCGGTCTATTCTTTTGATTTATAAGGGATTTTGCCGATTTCGGCCTATTGGTTAAAAAATGA
GCTGATTTAACAAAAATTTAACGCGAATTTTAACAAAATATTAACGCTTACAATTTAGGTGGCACTTTTC
GGGGAAATGTGCGCGGAACCCCTATTTGTTTATTTTTCTAAATACATTCAAATATGTATCCGCTCATGAG
ACAATAACCCTGATAAATGCTTCAATAATATTGAAAAAGGAAGAGTATGAGTATTCAACATTTCCGTGTC
GCCCTTATTCCCTTTTTTGCGGCATTTTGCCTTCCTGTTTTTGCTCACCCAGAAACGCTGGTGAAAGTAA
AAGATGCTGAAGATCAGTTGGGTGCACGAGTGGGTTACATCGAACTGGATCTCAACAGCGGTAAGATCCT
TGAGAGTTTTCGCCCCGAAGAACGTTTTCCAATGATGAGCACTTTTTGATCAGAAAAAAAGGATCATATC
GTCAATTATTACCTCCACGGGGAGAGCCTGAGCAAACTGGCCTCAGGCATTTGAGAAGCACACGGTCACA
CTGCTTCCGGTAGTCAATAAACCGGTAAACCAGCAATAGACATAAGCGGCTATTTAACGACCCTGCCCTG
AACCGACGACCGGGTCGAATTTGCTTTCGAATTTCTGCCATTCATCCGCTTATTATCACTTATTCAGGCG
TAGCAACCAGGCGTTTAAGGGCACCAATAACTGCCTTAAAAAAATTACGCCCCGCCCTGCCACTCATCGC
AGTACTGTTGTAATTCATTAAGCATTCTGCCGACATGGAAGCCATCACAAACGGCATGATGAACCTGAAT
CGCCAGCGGCATCAGCACCTTGTCGCCTTGCGTATAATATTTGCCCATGGTGAAAACGGGGGCGAAGAAG
TTGTCCATATTGGCCACGTTTAAATCAAAACTGGTGAAACTCACCCAGGGATTGGCTGAGACGAAAAACA
TATTCTCAATAAACCCTTTAGGGAAATAGGCCAGGTTTTCACCGTAACACGCCACATCTTGCGAATATAT
GTGTAGAAACTGCCGGAAATCGTCGTGGTATTCACTCCAGAGCGATGAAAACGTTTCAGTTTGCTCATGG
AAAACGGTGTAACAAGGGTGAACACTATCCCATATCACCAGCTCACCGTCTTTCATTGCCATACGTAATT
CCGGATGAGCATTCATCAGGCGGGCAAGAATGTGAATAAAGGCCGGATAAAACTTGTGCTTATTTTTCTT
TACGGTCTTTAAAAAGGCCGTAATATCCAGCTGAACGGTCTGGTTATAGGTACATTGAGCAACTGACTGA
AATGCCTCAAAATGTTCTTTACGATGCCATTGGGATATATCAACGGTGGTATATCCAGTGATTTTTTTCT
CCATTTTAGCTTCCTTAGCTCCTGAAAATCTCGACAACTCAAAAAATACGCCCGGTAGTGATCTTATTTC
ATTATGGTGAAAGTTGGAACCTCTTACGTGCCGATCAACGTCTCATTTTCGCCAAAAGTTGGCCCAGGGC
TTCCCGGTATCAACAGGGACACCAGGATTTATTTATTCTGCGAAGTGATCTTCCGTCACAGGTATTTATT
CGGTCGAAAAGGATCTAGGTGAAGATCCTTTTTGATAATCTCATGACCAAAATCCCTTAACGTGAGTTTT
CGTTCCACTGAGCGTCAGACCCCGTAGAAAAGATCAAAGGATCTTCTTGAGATCCTTTTTTTCTGCGCGT
AATCTGCTGCTTGCAAACAAAAAAACCACCGCTACCAGCGGTGGTTTGTTTGCCGGATCAAGAGCTACCA
ACTCTTTTTCCGAAGGTAACTGGCTTCAGCAGAGCGCAGATACCAAATACTGTTCTTCTAGTGTAGCCGT
AGTTAGGCCACCACTTCAAGAACTCTGTAGCACCGCCTACATACCTCGCTCTGCTAATCCTGTTACCAGT
GGCTGCTGCCAGTGGCGATAAGTCGTGTCTTACCGGGTTGGACTCAAGACGATAGTTACCGGATAAGGCG
CAGCGGTCGGGCTGAACGGGGGGTTCGTGCACACAGCCCAGCTTGGAGCGAACGACCTACACCGAACTGA
GATACCTACAGCGTGAGCTATGAGAAAGCGCCACGCTTCCCGAAGGGAGAAAGGCGGACAGGTATCCGGT
AAGCGGCAGGGTCGGAACAGGAGAGCGCACGAGGGAGCTTCCAGGGGGAAACGCCTGGTATCTTTATAGT
CCTGTCGGGTTTCGCCACCTCTGACTTGAGCGTCGATTTTTGTGATGCTCGTCAGGGGGGCGGAGCCTAT
GGAAAAACGCCAGCAACGCGGCCTTTTTACGGTTCCTGGCCTTTTGCTGGCCTTTTGCTCACATGTTCTT
TCCTGCGTTATCCCCTGATTCTGTGGATAACCGTATTACCGCCTTTGAGTGAGCTGATACCGCTCGCCGC
AGCCGAACGACCGAGCGCAGCGAGTCAGTGAGCGAGGAAGCGGAAGAGCGCCCAATACGC
Features (pLannotate 1.2.2; 19 found; start..end, strand, type, name):
     93..114     +  protein_bind   CAP binding site: CAP binding activates transcription in the presence of cAMP. E. coli catabolite activator protein
    129..159     +  promoter       lac promoter: promoter for the E. coli lac operon
    167..183     +  protein_bind   lac operator: The lac repressor binds to the lac operator to inhibit transcription in E. coli. This inhibition can be relieved by adding lactose or isopropyl-β-D-thiogalactopyranoside (IPTG). lac repressor encoded by lacI
    228..246     +  promoter       T3 promoter: promoter for bacteriophage T3 RNA polymerase
    259..287     +  misc_feature   MCS (fragment): pBluescript multiple cloning site
    316..349     +  protein_bind   FRT (minimal): supports FLP-mediated excision but not integration (Turan and Bode, 2011) FLP recombinase from the Saccharomyces cerevisiae 2μ plasmid
    356..685     +  CDS            tnpA (fragment): TN5P_ECOLX - Also known as tnp. Experimental evidence at protein level: Swiss-Prot protein existence level 1. Mediates transposition of transposon Tn5 by a 'cut and paste' mechanism. First, the monomeric transposase binds the 19 bp inverted DNA repeats flanking the transposon. Then, dimerization of the DNA- bound transposase creates a synaptic DNA complex. After nicking of the first DNA strand, excision of the transposon proceeds through a series of intermediates. The transposase then mediates the insertion of the transposon at a new site by strand transfer. The activity of the wild- type tran
    717..1508    +  CDS            neo: KKA2_KLEPN - Also known as kan, nptII. Experimental evidence at protein level: Swiss-Prot protein existence level 1. Resistance to kanamycin, neomycin, paromomycin, ribostamycin, butirosin and gentamicin B. From Klebsiella pneumoniae.
   1524..1571    +  protein_bind   FRT: FLP-mediated recombination occurs in the 8-bp core sequence TCTAGAAA (Turan and Bode, 2011). FLP recombinase from the Saccharomyces cerevisiae 2μ plasmid
   1652..1694    +  misc_feature   MCS (fragment): pBluescript multiple cloning site
   1703..1721    -  promoter       T7 promoter: promoter for bacteriophage T7 RNA polymerase
   1729..1884    +  CDS            lacZα (fragment): LacZα fragment of β-galactosidase; lacZ fragment
   1889..2317    +  rep_origin     f1 ori (sequence partly withheld): f1 bacteriophage origin of replication; arrow indicates direction of (+) strand synthesis
   2370..2474    +  promoter       AmpR promoter: bla
   2475..2684    +  CDS            AmpR (fragment): β-lactamase; bla; confers resistance to ampicillin, carbenicillin, and related antibiotics
   2963..3622    -  CDS            CmR: chloramphenicol acetyltransferase; cat; confers resistance to chloramphenicol
   3623..3725    -  promoter       cat promoter: promoter of the E. coli cat gene encoding chloramphenicol acetyltransferase
   3945..4533    +  rep_origin     ori: high-copy-number ColE1/pMB1/pBR322/pUC origin of replication
   4716..80      +  CDS            lacI (fragment) (across the origin): lac repressor; lacI; The lac repressor binds to the lac operator to inhibit transcription in E. coli. This inhibition can be relieved by adding lactose or isopropyl-β-D-thiogalactopyranoside (IPTG).
