[The description below was written by a language model from this plasmid's Addgene catalogue record and pLannotate feature annotations shown in this document.]
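Description:
pSKAP_AO is a high-copy bacterial plasmid of 4,728 bp, one member of a pSKAP series in which each member carries a different short DNA barcode. It consists of the 4,703 bp pSKAP backbone plus the 25 bp "AO" barcode. The feature table shows a pBluescript-type scaffold: a ColE1/pUC origin, an f1 origin, lac promoter/operator elements, flanking T3 and T7 promoters, remnants of the multiple cloning site and a lacZα fragment. Selection in E. coli is by chloramphenicol, through a complete cat gene with its own promoter. Only a fragment of the β-lactamase gene is annotated. This suggests the original ampicillin marker was disrupted by the chloramphenicol cassette, although the record does not state this.

The payload sits between the two MCS remnants. It is a kanamycin/neomycin resistance gene (neo, nptII) preceded by a Tn5-derived sequence annotated as a tnpA fragment, and the unit is bracketed by FRT sites. This arrangement is typical of template cassettes for recombination-based chromosomal modification: kanamycin resistance selects for integration, and FLP recombinase can later remove the marker. The barcode itself is not annotated in the feature table, so its exact position relative to the FRT-flanked cassette cannot be read from the record. Presumably it lies outside the FRT sites, so that it would be kept after marker removal.

According to the catalogue entry, the plasmid is used to place the AO barcode on bacterial chromosomes by allelic exchange, so that strains can later be identified molecularly. The associated publication applies this to digital PCR-based competitive index assays of fitness in Salmonella, where differently barcoded strains in mixed populations are counted. Although the plasmid is catalogued as a bacterial expression vector, the record describes it as a source of the barcode for allelic exchange, not as a means of expressing a protein.
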