Addgene plasmid #122717: pSKAP_AO
Purpose: pSKAP plasmid containing the unique DNA barcode "AO" to be used for allelic exchange on bacterial chromosomes and subsequent molecular identification.
Depositing lab: Travis Bourret. Depositing organization: Creighton University. Publication: Digital PCR-based Competitive Index for High-throughput Analysis of Fitness in Salmonella. Shaw JA, Bourret TJ. J Vis Exp. 2019 May 13;(147). doi: 10.3791/59630. PubMed 31132072.
Backbone
  Vector backbone: pSKAP
  Backbone manufacturer: Shaw and Bourret
  Backbone size w/o insert (bp): 4703
  Total vector size (bp): 4728
  Modifications to backbone: Addition of AO barcode sequence. AGTATCACTGAGTGTGGTTGTGGA
  Vector type: Bacterial Expression
Growth in bacteria
  Bacterial resistance: Chloramphenicol, 25 μg/mL
  Growth temperature: 37°C
  Growth strain: DH5alpha
  Copy number: High Copy
Gene/Insert
  Gene/Insert name: Barcode AO
  Insert size (bp): 25
Terms and licenses: Academic/Nonprofit Terms; Industry Terms: Not Available to Industry
How to cite: pSKAP_AO was a gift from Travis Bourret (Addgene plasmid # 122717 ; http://n2t.net/addgene:122717 ; RRID:Addgene_122717)
