>Addgene plasmid #122717 | pSKAP_AO | depositor partial sequence | sequence record 239249 | M13F primer to sanger sequence the region containing the 25-bp DNA barcode
TWTMMMWAWRGGGCGATTGGGTACCGGGCCCCCCCTCGAGGTCGACGGTATCGATAAGCTTGCATGCAGA
TTGCAGCATTACACGTCTTGAGAGTATCACTGAGTGTGGTTGTGGACCGATTGTGTAGGCTGGAGCTGCT
TCGAAGTTCCTATACTTTCTAGAGAATAGGAACTTCGGAATAGGAACTTCAAGATCCCCTTATTAGAAGA
ACTCGTCAAGAAGGCGATAGAAGGCGATGCGCTGCGAATCGGGAGCGGCGATACCGTAAAGCACGAGGAA
GCGGTCAGCCCATTCGCCGCCAAGCTCTTCAGCAATATCACGGGTAGCCAACGCTATGTCCTGATAGCGG
TCCGCCACACCCAGCCGGCCACAGTCGATGAATCCAGAAAAGCGGCCATTTTCCACCATGATATTCGGCA
AGCAGGCATCGCCATGGGTCACGACGAGATCCTCGCCGTCGGGCATGCGCGCCTTGAGCCTGGCGAACAG
TTCGGCTGGCGCGAGCCCCTGATGCTCTTCGTCCAGATCATCCTGATCGACAAGACCGGCTTCCATCCGA
GTACGTGCTCGCTCGATGCGATGTTTCGCTTGGTGGTCGAATGGGCAGGTAGCCGGATCAAGCGTATGCA
GCCGCCGCATTGCATCAGCCATGATGGATACTTTCTCGGCAGGAGCAAGGTGAGATGACAGGAGATCCTG
CCCCGGCACTTCGCCCAATAGCAGCCAGTCCCTTCCCGCTTCAGTGACAACGTCGAGCACAGCTGCGCAA
GGAACGCCCGTCGTGGCCAGCCACGATAGCCGCGCTGCCTCGTCCTGCAGTTCATTCAGGCACCGGACAG
GTCGGTCTTGACAAAAGAACCGGCGCCCTGCGCTGACAGCGGACACGGCGGCATCAGAGCAGCGATTGTC
TGTTGTGCCAGTCATAGCGATAGCCTYCTCCACCCAAGGCGGCCCGGARGAA
